>Addgene plasmid #112320 | pZNF134-donor | depositor full sequence | sequence record 211711 | Full Sequence
GACCTGCAGGCATGCAAGCTTGGCGTAATCATGGTCATAGCTGTTTCCTGTGTGAAATTGTTATCCGCTC
ACAATTCCACACAACATACGAGCCGGAAGCATAAAGTGTAAAGCCTGGGGTGCCTAATGAGTGAGCTAAC
TCACATTAATTGCGTTGCGCTCACTGCCCGCTTTCCAGTCGGGAAACCTGTCGTGCCAGCTGCATTAATG
AATCGGCCAACGCGCGGGGAGAGGCGGTTTGCGTATTGGGCGCTCTTCCGCTTCCTCGCTCACTGACTCG
CTGCGCTCGGTCGTTCGGCTGCGGCGAGCGGTATCAGCTCACTCAAAGGCGGTAATACGGTTATCCACAG
AATCAGGGGATAACGCAGGAAAGAACATGTGAGCAAAAGGCCAGCAAAAGGCCAGGAACCGTAAAAAGGC
CGCGTTGCTGGCGTTTTTCCATAGGCTCCGCCCCCCTGACGAGCATCACAAAAATCGACGCTCAAGTCAG
AGGTGGCGAAACCCGACAGGACTATAAAGATACCAGGCGTTTCCCCCTGGAAGCTCCCTCGTGCGCTCTC
CTGTTCCGACCCTGCCGCTTACCGGATACCTGTCCGCCTTTCTCCCTTCGGGAAGCGTGGCGCTTTCTCA
TAGCTCACGCTGTAGGTATCTCAGTTCGGTGTAGGTCGTTCGCTCCAAGCTGGGCTGTGTGCACGAACCC
CCCGTTCAGCCCGACCGCTGCGCCTTATCCGGTAACTATCGTCTTGAGTCCAACCCGGTAAGACACGACT
TATCGCCACTGGCAGCAGCCACTGGTAACAGGATTAGCAGAGCGAGGTATGTAGGCGGTGCTACAGAGTT
CTTGAAGTGGTGGCCTAACTACGGCTACACTAGAAGGACAGTATTTGGTATCTGCGCTCTGCTGAAGCCA
GTTACCTTCGGAAAAAGAGTTGGTAGCTCTTGATCCGGCAAACAAACCACCGCTGGTAGCGGTGGTTTTT
TTGTTTGCAAGCAGCAGATTACGCGCAGAAAAAAAGGATCTCAAGAAGATCCTTTGATCTTTTCTACGGG
GTCTGACGCTCAGTGGAACGAAAACTCACGTTAAGGGATTTTGGTCATGAGATTATCAAAAAGGATCTTC
ACCTAGATCCTTTTAAATTAAAAATGAAGTTTTAAATCAATCTAAAGTATATATGAGTAAACTTGGTCTG
ACAGTTACCAATGCTTAATCAGTGAGGCACCTATCTCAGCGATCTGTCTATTTCGTTCATCCATAGTTGC
CTGACTCCCCGTCGTGTAGATAACTACGATACGGGAGGGCTTACCATCTGGCCCCAGTGCTGCAATGATA
CCGCGAGACCCACGCTCACCGGCTCCAGATTTATCAGCAATAAACCAGCCAGCCGGAAGGGCCGAGCGCA
GAAGTGGTCCTGCAACTTTATCCGCCTCCATCCAGTCTATTAATTGTTGCCGGGAAGCTAGAGTAAGTAG
TTCGCCAGTTAATAGTTTGCGCAACGTTGTTGCCATTGCTACAGGCATCGTGGTGTCACGCTCGTCGTTT
GGTATGGCTTCATTCAGCTCCGGTTCCCAACGATCAAGGCGAGTTACATGATCCCCCATGTTGTGCAAAA
AAGCGGTTAGCTCCTTCGGTCCTCCGATCGTTGTCAGAAGTAAGTTGGCCGCAGTGTTATCACTCATGGT
TATGGCAGCACTGCATAATTCTCTTACTGTCATGCCATCCGTAAGATGCTTTTCTGTGACTGGTGAGTAC
TCAACCAAGTCATTCTGAGAATAGTGTATGCGGCGACCGAGTTGCTCTTGCCCGGCGTCAATACGGGATA
ATACCGCGCCACATAGCAGAACTTTAAAAGTGCTCATCATTGGAAAACGTTCTTCGGGGCGAAAACTCTC
AAGGATCTTACCGCTGTTGAGATCCAGTTCGATGTAACCCACTCGTGCACCCAACTGATCTTCAGCATCT
TTTACTTTCACCAGCGTTTCTGGGTGAGCAAAAACAGGAAGGCAAAATGCCGCAAAAAAGGGAATAAGGG
CGACACGGAAATGTTGAATACTCATACTCTTCCTTTTTCAATATTATTGAAGCATTTATCAGGGTTATTG
TCTCATGAGCGGATACATATTTGAATGTATTTAGAAAAATAAACAAATAGGGGTTCCGCGCACATTTCCC
CGAAAAGTGCCACCTGACGTCTAAGAAACCATTATTATCATGACATTAACCTATAAAAATAGGCGTATCA
CGAGGCCCTTTCGTCTCGCGCGTTTCGGTGATGACGGTGAAAACCTCTGACACATGCAGCTCCCGGAGAC
GGTCACAGCTTGTCTGTAAGCGGATGCCGGGAGCAGACAAGCCCGTCAGGGCGCGTCAGCGGGTGTTGGC
GGGTGTCGGGGCTGGCTTAACTATGCGGCATCAGAGCAGATTGTACTGAGAGTGCACCATATGCGGTGTG
AAATACCGCACAGATGCGTAAGGAGAAAATACCGCATCAGGCGCCATTCGCCATTCAGGCTGCGCAACTG
TTGGGAAGGGCGATCGGTGCGGGCCTCTTCGCTATTACGCCAGCTGGCGAAAGGGGGATGTGCTGCAAGG
CGATTAAGTTGGGTAACGCCAGGGTTTTCCCAGTCACGACGTTGTAAAACGACGGCCAGTGAATTCGAGC
TCGGTACCCACACATGTGGGGCATGTGGGAGACAATTCTGGTTCAGTGCAAACCTTCATCAGTACCAGAA
GTGTTACAGTATAGAGCAACCCTTAAGAAGGGATAAAAGTGAGGCCTCAATTGTGAAGAACTGCACAGTT
AGCAAAGAACCTCATCCGTCAGAGAAGCCCTTTACGTGTAAGGAGGAGCAGAAAAACTTCCAGGCTACTT
TGGGTGGCTGCCAACAAAAGGCCATCCACAGTAAGAGGAAGACACACAGGAGCACTGAGAGTGGGGATGC
ATTTCATGGTGAACAAATGCATTACAAGTGCAGTGAATGTGGGAAAGCTTTCAGCCGCAAAGACACACTT
GTCCAGCACCAGAGAATTCATAGTGGAGAGAAGCCTTATGAGTGCAGCGAATGTGGGAAAGCCTTCAGCC
GCAAAGCTACACTTGTCCAGCATCAGAGAATCCATACTGGAGAAAGGCCTTATGAATGCAGCGAATGTGG
AAAAACCTTCAGTCGAAAAGACAACCTTACTCAGCACAAGAGAATCCACACTGGAGAAATGCCTTATAAG
TGCAATGAATGTGGGAAATATTTTAGCCATCACTCCAATCTAATTGTACACCAGAGAGTTCACAATGGAG
CAAGGCCTTATAAGTGCAGTGATTGTGGGAAAGTCTTCAGACACAAATCTACACTTGTTCAGCATGAGAG
TATTCACACTGGAGAAAATCCTTATGATTGCAGTGATTGTGGGAAATCCTTTGGCCACAAATACACCCTC
ATTAAACATCAGCGAATTCACACTGAGTCAAAGCCGTTTGAGTGCATTGAATGCGGGAAATTCTTTAGTC
GAAGTTCTGACTATATTGCACACCAGAGGGTTCACACTGGTGAAAGGCCTTTTGTGTGCAGTAAATGTGG
GAAAGACTTTATCAGAACCTCCCACCTTGTTCGACACCAAAGAGTTCACACTGGAGAAAGGCCATATGAG
TGCAGTGAATGTGGGAAGGCCTACAGCTTAAGCTCCCACCTCAATCGGCACCAGAAAGTTCACACTGCAG
GCAGGCTTGGGATTCCAACTACTGCAAGCGAGAATCTTTATTTTCAGGGCGCCGCCAAATTCAAAGAAAC
CGCTGCTGCTAAATTCGAACGCCAGCACATGGACAGCGGAGGTGGAGGTTCGAGCGGTCCCTCGGGTTCG
TCGAGCCTGGAAGTTCTGTTCCAGGGGCCCCTGTCGTCGAGCGGTCCCTCGGGTTCGATGGTGAGCAAAG
GCGAGGAGCTGTTCACCGGGGTGGTGCCCATCCTGGTCGAGCTGGACGGCGACGTAAACGGCCACAAGTT
CAGCGTGTCCGGCGAGGGCGAGGGCGATGCCACCTACGGCAAGCTGACCCTGAAGTTCATCTGCACCACC
GGCAAGCTGCCCGTGCCCTGGCCCACCCTCGTGACCACCCTGACCTACGGCGTGCAGTGCTTCAGCCGCT
ACCCCGACCACATGAAGCAGCACGACTTCTTCAAGTCCGCCATGCCCGAAGGCTACGTCCAGGAGCGCAC
CATCTTCTTCAAGGACGACGGCAACTACAAGACCCGCGCCGAGGTGAAGTTCGAGGGCGACACCCTGGTG
AACCGCATCGAGCTGAAGGGCATCGACTTCAAGGAGGACGGCAACATCCTGGGGCACAAGCTGGAGTACA
ACTACAACAGCCACAACGTCTATATCATGGCCGACAAGCAGAAGAACGGCATCAAGGTGAACTTCAAGAT
CCGCCACAACATCGAGGACGGCAGCGTGCAGCTCGCCGACCACTACCAGCAGAACACCCCCATCGGCGAC
GGCCCCGTGCTGCTGCCCGACAACCACTACCTGAGCACCCAGTCCGCCCTGAGCAAAGACCCCAACGAGA
AGCGCGATCACATGGTCCTTAAGGAGTTCGTGACCGCCGCCGGGATCACTCTCGGCATGGACGAGCTGTA
CAAGTAATGATCTAGAGTCGAGTTAATTAAGAATTCCGCCCCCCCCCCTCTCCCTCCCCCCCCCTAACGT
TACTGGCCGAAGCCGCTTGGAATAAGGCCGGTGTGCGTTTGTCTATATGTTATTTTCCACCATATTGCCG
TCTTTTGGCAATGTGAGGGCCCGGAAACCTGGCCCTGTCTTCTTGACGAGCATTCCTAGGGGTCTTTCCC
CTCTCGCCAAAGGAATGCAGGGTCTGTTGAATGTCGTGAAGGAAGCAGTTCCTCTGGAAGCTTCTTGAAG
ACAAACAACGTCTGTAGCGACCCTTTGCAGGCAGCGGAACCCCCCACCTGGCGACAGGTGCCTCTGCGGC
CAAAAGCCACGTGTATAAGATACACCTGCAAAGGCGGCACAACCCCAGTGCCACGTTGTGAGTTGGATAG
TTGTGGAAAGAGTCAAATGGCTCTCCTCAAGCGTATTCAACAAGGGGCTGAAGGATGCCCAGAAGGTACC
CCATTGTATGGGATCTGATCTGGGGCCTCGGTGCACATGCTTTACATGTGTTTAGTCGAGGTTAAAAAAA
CGTCTAGGCCCCCCGAACCACGGGGACGTGGTTTTCCTTTGAAAAACACGATGATAATATGGCCACAACC
TGTTACATTGCACAAGATAAAAATATATCATCACGAACAGTAAAACTGTCTGCTTACATAAACAGTAATA
CAAGGGGTGTTATGGGATCGGCCATTGAACAAGATGGATTGCACGCAGGTTCTCCGGCCGCTTGGGTGGA
GAGGCTATTCGGCTATGACTGGGCACAACAGACAATCGGCTGCTCTGATGCCGCCGTGTTCCGGCTGTCA
GCGCAGGGGCGCCCGGTTCTTTTTGTCAAGACCGACCTGTCCGGTGCCCTGAATGAACTGCAGGACGAGG
CAGCGCGGCTATCGTGGCTGGCCACGACGGGCGTTCCTTGCGCAGCTGTGCTCGACGTTGTCACTGAAGC
GGGAAGGGACTGGCTGCTATTGGGCGAAGTGCCGGGGCAGGATCTCCTGTCATCTCACCTTGCTCCTGCC
GAGAAAGTATCCATCATGGCTGATGCAATGCGGCGGCTGCATACGCTTGATCCGGCTACCTGCCCATTCG
ACCACCAAGCGAAACATCGCATCGAGCGAGCACGTACTCGGATGGAAGCCGGTCTTGTCGATCAGGATGA
TCTGGACGAAGAGCATCAGGGGCTCGCGCCAGCCGAACTGTTCGCCAGGCTCAAGGCGCGCATGCCCGAC
GGCGAGGATCTCGTCGTGACCCATGGCGATGCCTGCTTGCCGAATATCATGGTGGAAAATGGCCGCTTTT
CTGGATTCATCGACTGTGGCCGGCTGGGTGTGGCGGACCGCTATCAGGACATAGCGTTGGCTACCCGTGA
TATTGCTGAAGAGCTTGGCGGCGAATGGGCTGACCGCTTCCTCGTGCTTTACGGTATCGCCGCTCCCGAT
TCGCAGCGCATCGCCTTCTATCGCCTTCTTGACGAGTTCTTCTGAGTCTAGGAGTGCTTTGAATACAACA
GGACTCATCAATCAGATGTTGAATTTCATGTATCTGAACATTGACACAAAGGAGATACCTTATGGTGCCA
GGTACGTGGGAACCTTCTAGGGATATGTTGCACTTTCTGACTTGCTCAGGTTTTTTGCCAGAGTTATGTC
ACTGTCAATCCATGTGGCCGAAACCATCTTAACTCTACCAGCTAAGATACCCCAGCATTGGGGAAGGCAG
GGTTTTGTATTGTCCAGTCCCTGGAGAAAATCATGAAATGCCTGAGTTCATTGGGGGTCCTCATTCCCTT
CTGTATGACAGGTATAGGTATGGATATGACCCATTTTTAGCCAAGAGGGTCTGAGCTGTATCTGCTGGTG
GCTTATACAAAAAGTTTACTTTCTTCATGGATATTCTTGGTCTCACATACTTGTAATCAAGTTTTTCCAG
CCTCCAAGTCACCTGGCCTGGGAAAGTACTTGCCTCATGTTGCTCTGGTTTGTGATAATAAAGGCTTTAC
AGTTTAAGCCACATTTAATCTTGGGGCTTCTTCTTATGGTCTGGGGTGGATTGAAAACAGGCTCTGCCAA
ACTGAAGACAGCCTTTGTGCGGTGCCTCCAACTTTGCCTCAAATGGGACAGTGGGTTGAGGGAGAACAGT
TCTTAGTCCAGTTTTGATGTTAACTTCCATAGCTGACAAAGCTTGTTAAGTAAGAATTAAGATCTTGTGT
AGACCTGATTTGTCTGGATTTTAGAGTTATTTGAGAGCCCATATTTCACCTTGAGGAGGGTGCTGCTGCT
GTGACAGCCTGCAGTGTTTTGAAACAGCATGGATTGGGTGTCTTGTTTGCAGCATGTGTCCCATGTTCCC
CAACACTGTTGAGGGAAAGCTGTTCCTCAGGACCTGCTGAGTGGCCATATTCCCTGAAGGCCTGAATCTG
TTTCACAGGCCACTGTTGGTAAGATCTAAAG
Features (pLannotate 1.2.2; 17 found; start..end, strand, type, name):
      1..21      +  misc_feature   MCS (fragment): pUC18/19 multiple cloning site
     58..74      -  protein_bind   lac operator: The lac repressor binds to the lac operator to inhibit transcription in E. coli. This inhibition can be relieved by adding lactose or isopropyl-β-D-thiogalactopyranoside (IPTG). lac repressor encoded by lacI
     82..112     -  promoter       lac promoter: promoter for the E. coli lac operon
    127..148     -  protein_bind   CAP binding site: CAP binding activates transcription in the presence of cAMP. E. coli catabolite activator protein
    161..253     -  CDS            lacI (fragment): lac repressor; lacI; The lac repressor binds to the lac operator to inhibit transcription in E. coli. This inhibition can be relieved by adding lactose or isopropyl-β-D-thiogalactopyranoside (IPTG).
    436..1024    -  rep_origin     ori: high-copy-number ColE1/pMB1/pBR322/pUC origin of replication
   1195..2055    -  CDS            AmpR: β-lactamase; bla; confers resistance to ampicillin, carbenicillin, and related antibiotics
   2056..2160    -  promoter       AmpR promoter: bla
   2255..2290    +  CDS            rop (fragment): Rop protein, which maintains plasmids at low copy number; rop
   2392..2491    +  misc_feature   bom (fragment): basis of mobility region from pBR322
   2497..2654    -  CDS            lacZα (fragment): LacZα fragment of β-galactosidase; lacZ fragment
   2660..3046    +  CDS            ZNF134 (fragment): ZN134_HUMAN - Experimental evidence at protein level: Swiss-Prot protein existence level 1. May be involved in transcriptional regulation. From Homo sapiens (Human).
   3739..3759    +  CDS            capTEV™ (fragment): composite tag for in vivo biotinylation, TEV protease cleavage, and 6xHis tagging
   3773..3817    +  CDS            S-Tag: affinity and epitope tag derived from pancreatic ribonuclease A
   3908..4627    +  CDS            EGFP: the original enhanced GFP (Yang et al., 1996) mammalian codon-optimized
   4665..5250    +  misc_feature   IRES2: internal ribosome entry site (IRES) of the encephalomyocarditis virus (EMCV)
   5332..6135    +  CDS            NeoR/KanR: aminoglycoside phosphotransferase from Tn5; aph(3')-II (or nptII); confers resistance to neomycin, kanamycin, and G418 (Geneticin®)
