>Addgene plasmid #112320 | pZNF134-donor | addgene full sequence | sequence record 228529 | Addgene NGS Result
GACCTGCAGGCATGCAAGCTTGGCGTAATCATGGTCATAGCTGTTTCCTGTGTGAAATTGTTATCCGCTC
ACAATTCCACACAACATACGAGCCGGAAGCATAAAGTGTAAAGCCTGGGGTGCCTAATGAGTGAGCTAAC
TCACATTAATTGCGTTGCGCTCACTGCCCGCTTTCCAGTCGGGAAACCTGTCGTGCCAGCTGCATTAATG
AATCGGCCAACGCGCGGGGAGAGGCGGTTTGCGTATTGGGCGCTCTTCCGCTTCCTCGCTCACTGACTCG
CTGCGCTCGGTCGTTCGGCTGCGGCGAGCGGTATCAGCTCACTCAAAGGCGGTAATACGGTTATCCACAG
AATCAGGGGATAACGCAGGAAAGAACATGTGAGCAAAAGGCCAGCAAAAGGCCAGGAACCGTAAAAAGGC
CGCGTTGCTGGCGTTTTTCCATAGGCTCCGCCCCCCTGACGAGCATCACAAAAATCGACGCTCAAGTCAG
AGGTGGCGAAACCCGACAGGACTATAAAGATACCAGGCGTTTCCCCCTGGAAGCTCCCTCGTGCGCTCTC
CTGTTCCGACCCTGCCGCTTACCGGATACCTGTCCGCCTTTCTCCCTTCGGGAAGCGTGGCGCTTTCTCA
TAGCTCACGCTGTAGGTATCTCAGTTCGGTGTAGGTCGTTCGCTCCAAGCTGGGCTGTGTGCACGAACCC
CCCGTTCAGCCCGACCGCTGCGCCTTATCCGGTAACTATCGTCTTGAGTCCAACCCGGTAAGACACGACT
TATCGCCACTGGCAGCAGCCACTGGTAACAGGATTAGCAGAGCGAGGTATGTAGGCGGTGCTACAGAGTT
CTTGAAGTGGTGGCCTAACTACGGCTACACTAGAAGAACAGTATTTGGTATCTGCGCTCTGCTGAAGCCA
GTTACCTTCGGAAAAAGAGTTGGTAGCTCTTGATCCGGCAAACAAACCACCGCTGGTAGCGGTGGTTTTT
TTGTTTGCAAGCAGCAGATTACGCGCAGAAAAAAAGGATCTCAAGAAGATCCTTTGATCTTTTCTACGGG
GTCTGACGCTCAGTGGAACGAAAACTCACGTTAAGGGATTTTGGTCATGAGATTATCAAAAAGGATCTTC
ACCTAGATCCTTTTAAATTAAAAATGAAGTTTTAAATCAATCTAAAGTATATATGAGTAAACTTGGTCTG
ACAGTTACCAATGCTTAATCAGTGAGGCACCTATCTCAGCGATCTGTCTATTTCGTTCATCCATAGTTGC
CTGACTCCCCGTCGTGTAGATAACTACGATACGGGAGGGCTTACCATCTGGCCCCAGTGCTGCAATGATA
CCGCGAGACCCACGCTCACCGGCTCCAGATTTATCAGCAATAAACCAGCCAGCCGGAAGGGCCGAGCGCA
GAAGTGGTCCTGCAACTTTATCCGCCTCCATCCAGTCTATTAATTGTTGCCGGGAAGCTAGAGTAAGTAG
TTCGCCAGTTAATAGTTTGCGCAACGTTGTTGCCATTGCTACAGGCATCGTGGTGTCACGCTCGTCGTTT
GGTATGGCTTCATTCAGCTCCGGTTCCCAACGATCAAGGCGAGTTACATGATCCCCCATGTTGTGCAAAA
AAGCGGTTAGCTCCTTCGGTCCTCCGATCGTTGTCAGAAGTAAGTTGGCCGCAGTGTTATCACTCATGGT
TATGGCAGCACTGCATAATTCTCTTACTGTCATGCCATCCGTAAGATGCTTTTCTGTGACTGGTGAGTAC
TCAACCAAGTCATTCTGAGAATAGTGTATGCGGCGACCGAGTTGCTCTTGCCCGGCGTCAATACGGGATA
ATACCGCGCCACATAGCAGAACTTTAAAAGTGCTCATCATTGGAAAACGTTCTTCGGGGCGAAAACTCTC
AAGGATCTTACCGCTGTTGAGATCCAGTTCGATGTAACCCACTCGTGCACCCAACTGATCTTCAGCATCT
TTTACTTTCACCAGCGTTTCTGGGTGAGCAAAAACAGGAAGGCAAAATGCCGCAAAAAAGGGAATAAGGG
CGACACGGAAATGTTGAATACTCATACTCTTCCTTTTTCAATATTATTGAAGCATTTATCAGGGTTATTG
TCTCATGAGCGGATACATATTTGAATGTATTTAGAAAAATAAACAAATAGGGGTTCCGCGCACATTTCCC
CGAAAAGTGCCACCTGACGTCTAAGAAACCATTATTATCATGACATTAACCTATAAAAATAGGCGTATCA
CGAGGCCCTTTCGTCTCGCGCGTTTCGGTGATGACGGTGAAAACCTCTGACACATGCAGCTCCCGGAGAC
GGTCACAGCTTGTCTGTAAGCGGATGCCGGGAGCAGACAAGCCCGTCAGGGCGCGTCAGCGGGTGTTGGC
GGGTGTCGGGGCTGGCTTAACTATGCGGCATCAGAGCAGATTGTACTGAGAGTGCACCATATGCGGTGTG
AAATACCGCACAGATGCGTAAGGAGAAAATACCGCATCAGGCGCCATTCGCCATTCAGGCTGCGCAACTG
TTGGGAAGGGCGATCGGTGCGGGCCTCTTCGCTATTACGCCAGCTGGCGAAAGGGGGATGTGCTGCAAGG
CGATTAAGTTGGGTAACGCCAGGGTTTTCCCAGTCACGACGTTGTAAAACGACGGCCAGTGAATTCGAGC
TCGGTACCCCGTCAGAGAAGCCCTTTACGTGTAAGGAGGAGCAGAAAAACTTCCAGGCTACTTTGGGTGG
CTGCCAACAAAAGGCCATCCACAGTAAGAGGAAGACAGTCACGACGTTGTAAAACGACGGCCAGTGAATT
CGAGCTCGGTACCCCGTCAGAGAAGCCCTTTACGTGTAAGGAGGAGCAGAAAAACTTCCAGGCTACTTTG
GGTGGCTGCCAACAAAAGGCCATCCACAGTAAGAGGAAGACACACAGGAGCACTGAGAGTGGGGATGCAT
TTCATGGTGAACAAATGCATTACAAGTGCAGTGAATGTGGGAAAGCTTTCAGCCGCAAAGACACACTTGT
CCAGCACCAGAGAATTCATAGTGGAGAGAAGCCTTATGAGTGCAGCGAATGTGGGAAAGCCTTCAGCCGC
AAAGCTACACTTGTCCAGCATCAGAGAATCCATACTGGAGAAAGGCCTTATGAATGCAGCGAATGTGGAA
AAACCTTCAGTCGAAAAGACAACCTTACTCAGCACAAGAGAATCCACACTGGAGAAATGCCTTATAAGTG
CAATGAATGTGGGAAATATTTTAGCCATCACTCCAATCTAATTGTACACCAGAGAGTTCACAATGGAGCA
AGGCCTTATAAGTGCAGTGATTGTGGGAAAGTCTTCAGACACAAATCTACACTTGTTCAGCATGAGAGTA
TTCACACTGGAGAAAATCCTTATGATTGCAGTGATTGTGGGAAATCCTTTGGCCACAAATACACCCTCAT
TAAACATCAGCGAATTCACACTGAGTCAAAGCCGTTTGAGTGCATTGAATGCGGGAAATTCTTTAGTCGA
AGTTCTGACTATATTGCACACCAGAGGGTTCACACTGGTGAAAGGCCTTTTGTGTGCAGTAAATGTGGGA
AAGACTTTATCAGAACCTCCCACCTTGTTCGACACCAAAGAGTTCACACTGGAGAAAGGCCATATGAGTG
CAGTGAATGTGGGAAGGCCTACAGCTTAAGCTCCCACCTCAATCGGCACCAGAAAGTTCACACTGCAGGC
AGGCTTGGGATTCCAACTACTGCAAGCGAGAATCTTTATTTTCAGGGCGCCGCCAAATTCAAAGAAACCG
CTGCTGCTAAATTCGAACGCCAGCACATGGACAGCGGAGGTGGAGGTTCGAGCGGTCCCTCGGGTTCGTC
GAGCCTGGAAGTTCTGTTCCAGGGGCCCCTGTCGTCGAGCGGTCCCTCGGGTTCGATGGTGAGCAAAGGC
GAGGAGCTGTTCACCGGGGTGGTGCCCATCCTGGTCGAGCTGGACGGCGACGTAAACGGCCACAAGTTCA
GCGTGTCCGGCGAGGGCGAGGGCGATGCCACCTACGGCAAGCTGACCCTGAAGTTCATCTGCACCACCGG
CAAGCTGCCCGTGCCCTGGCCCACCCTCGTGACCACCCTGACCTACGGCGTGCAGTGCTTCAGCCGCTAC
CCCGACCACATGAAGCAGCACGACTTCTTCAAGTCCGCCATGCCCGAAGGCTACGTCCAGGAGCGCACCA
TCTTCTTCAAGGACGACGGCAACTACAAGACCCGCGCCGAGGTGAAGTTCGAGGGCGACACCCTGGTGAA
CCGCATCGAGCTGAAGGGCATCGACTTCAAGGAGGACGGCAACATCCTGGGGCACAAGCTGGAGTACAAC
TACAACAGCCACAACGTCTATATCATGGCCGACAAGCAGAAGAACGGCATCAAGGTGAACTTCAAGATCC
GCCACAACATCGAGGACGGCAGCGTGCAGCTCGCCGACCACTACCAGCAGAACACCCCCATCGGCGACGG
CCCCGTGCTGCTGCCCGACAACCACTACCTGAGCACCCAGTCCGCCCTGAGCAAAGACCCCAACGAGAAG
CGCGATCACATGGTCCTTAAGGAGTTCGTGACCGCCGCCGGGATCACTCTCGGCATGGACGAGCTGTACA
AGTAATGATCTAGAGTCGAGTTAATTAAGAATTCCGCCCCCCCCCCTCTCCCTCCCCCCCCCTAACGTTA
CTGGCCGAAGCCGCTTGGAATAAGGCCGGTGTGCGTTTGTCTATATGTTATTTTCCACCATATTGCCGTC
TTTTGGCAATGTGAGGGCCCGGAAACCTGGCCCTGTCTTCTTGACGAGCATTCCTAGGGGTCTTTCCCCT
CTCGCCAAAGGAATGCAGGGTCTGTTGAATGTCGTGAAGGAAGCAGTTCCTCTGGAAGCTTCTTGAAGAC
AAACAACGTCTGTAGCGACCCTTTGCAGGCAGCGGAACCCCCCACCTGGCGACAGGTGCCTCTGCGGCCA
AAAGCCACGTGTATAAGATACACCTGCAAAGGCGGCACAACCCCAGTGCCACGTTGTGAGTTGGATAGTT
GTGGAAAGAGTCAAATGGCTCTCCTCAAGCGTATTCAACAAGGGGCTGAAGGATGCCCAGAAGGTACCCC
ATTGTATGGGATCTGATCTGGGGCCTCGGTGCACATGCTTTACATGTGTTTAGTCGAGGTTAAAAAAACG
TCTAGGCCCCCCGAACCACGGGGACGTGGTTTTCCTTTGAAAAACACGATGATAATATGGCCACAACCTG
TTACATTGCACAAGATAAAAATATATCATCACGAACAGTAAAACTGTCTGCTTACATAAACAGTAATACA
AGGGGTGTTATGGGATCGGCCATTGAACAAGATGGATTGCACGCAGGTTCTCCGGCCGCTTGGGTGGAGA
GGCTATTCGGCTATGACTGGGCACAACAGACAATCGGCTGCTCTGATGCCGCCGTGTTCCGGCTGTCAGC
GCAGGGGCGCCCGGTTCTTTTTGTCAAGACCGACCTGTCCGGTGCCCTGAATGAACTGCAGGACGAGGCA
GCGCGGCTATCGTGGCTGGCCACGACGGGCGTTCCTTGCGCAGCTGTGCTCGACGTTGTCACTGAAGCGG
GAAGGGACTGGCTGCTATTGGGCGAAGTGCCGGGGCAGGATCTCCTGTCATCTCACCTTGCTCCTGCCGA
GAAAGTATCCATCATGGCTGATGCAATGCGGCGGCTGCATACGCTTGATCCGGCTACCTGCCCATTCGAC
CACCAAGCGAAACATCGCATCGAGCGAGCACGTACTCGGATGGAAGCCGGTCTTGTCGATCAGGATGATC
TGGACGAAGAGCATCAGGGGCTCGCGCCAGCCGAACTGTTCGCCAGGCTCAAGGCGCGCATGCCCGACGG
CGAGGATCTCGTCGTGACCCATGGCGATGCCTGCTTGCCGAATATCATGGTGGAAAATGGCCGCTTTTCT
GGATTCATCGACTGTGGCCGGCTGGGTGTGGCGGACCGCTATCAGGACATAGCGTTGGCTACCCGTGATA
TTGCTGAAGAGCTTGGCGGCGAATGGGCTGACCGCTTCCTCGTGCTTTACGGTATCGCCGCTCCCGATTC
GCAGCGCATCGCCTTCTATCGCCTTCTTGACGAGTTCTTCTGAGTCGAGGAGTGCTTTGAATACAACAGG
ACTCATCAATCAGATGTTGAATTTCATGTATCTGAACATTGACACAAGGGAGATACCTTATGGTGCCAGG
TACGTGGGAACCTTCTAGGGATATGTTGCACTTTCTGACTTGCTCAGGTTTTTTGCCAGAGTTATGTCAC
TGTCAATCCATGTGGCCGAAACCATCTTAACTCTACCAGCTAAGATACCCCAGCATTGGGGAAGGCAGGG
TTTTGTATTGTCCAGTCCCTGGAGAAAATCATGAAATGCCTGAGTTCATTGGGGGTCCTCATTCCCTTCT
GTATGACAGGTATAGGTATGGATATGACCCATTTTTAGCCAAGAGGGTCTGAGCTGTATCTGCTGGTGGC
TTATACAAAAAGTTTACTTTCTTCATGGATATTCTTGGTCTCACATACTTGTAATCAAGTTTTTCCAGCC
TCCAAGTCACCTGGCCTGGGAAAGTACTTGCCTCATGTTGCTCTGGTTTGTGATAATAAAGGCTTTACAG
TTTAAGCCACATTTAATCTTGGGGCTTCTTCTTATGGTCTGGGGTGGATTGAAAACAGGCTCTGCCAAAC
TGAAGACAGCCTTTGTGCGGTGCCTCCAACTTTGCCTCAAATGGGACAGTGGGTTGAGGGAGAACAGTTC
TTAGTCCAGTTTTGATGTTAACTTCCATAGCTGACAAAGCTTGTTAAGTAAGAATTAAGATCTTGTGTAG
ACCTGATTTGTCTGGATTTTAGAGTTATTTGAGAGCCCATATTTCACCTTGAGGAGGGTGCTGCTGCTGT
GACAGCCTGCAGTGTTTTGAAACAGCATGGATTGGGTGTCTTGTTTGCAGCATGTGTCCCATGTTCCCCA
ACACTGTTGAGGGAAAGCTGTTCCTCAGGACCTGCTGAGTGGCCATATTCCCTGAAGGCCTGAATCTGTT
TCACAGGCCACTGTTGGTAAGATCTAAAG
Features (pLannotate 1.2.2; 19 found; start..end, strand, type, name):
      1..21      +  misc_feature   MCS (fragment): pUC18/19 multiple cloning site
     58..74      -  protein_bind   lac operator: The lac repressor binds to the lac operator to inhibit transcription in E. coli. This inhibition can be relieved by adding lactose or isopropyl-β-D-thiogalactopyranoside (IPTG). lac repressor encoded by lacI
     82..112     -  promoter       lac promoter: promoter for the E. coli lac operon
    127..148     -  protein_bind   CAP binding site: CAP binding activates transcription in the presence of cAMP. E. coli catabolite activator protein
    161..253     -  CDS            lacI (fragment): lac repressor; lacI; The lac repressor binds to the lac operator to inhibit transcription in E. coli. This inhibition can be relieved by adding lactose or isopropyl-β-D-thiogalactopyranoside (IPTG).
    436..1024    -  rep_origin     ori: high-copy-number ColE1/pMB1/pBR322/pUC origin of replication
   1195..2055    -  CDS            AmpR: β-lactamase; bla; confers resistance to ampicillin, carbenicillin, and related antibiotics
   2056..2160    -  promoter       AmpR promoter: bla
   2255..2290    +  CDS            rop (fragment): Rop protein, which maintains plasmids at low copy number; rop
   2392..2491    +  misc_feature   bom (fragment): basis of mobility region from pBR322
   2497..2654    -  CDS            lacZα (fragment): LacZα fragment of β-galactosidase; lacZ fragment
   2669..2767    +  CDS            ZNF134 (fragment): ZN134_HUMAN - Experimental evidence at protein level: Swiss-Prot protein existence level 1. May be involved in transcriptional regulation. From Homo sapiens (Human).
   2766..2799    -  CDS            lacZα (fragment): LacZα fragment of β-galactosidase; lacZ fragment
   2814..3044    +  CDS            ZNF134 (fragment): ZN134_HUMAN - Experimental evidence at protein level: Swiss-Prot protein existence level 1. May be involved in transcriptional regulation. From Homo sapiens (Human).
   3737..3757    +  CDS            capTEV™ (fragment): composite tag for in vivo biotinylation, TEV protease cleavage, and 6xHis tagging
   3771..3815    +  CDS            S-Tag: affinity and epitope tag derived from pancreatic ribonuclease A
   3906..4625    +  CDS            EGFP: the original enhanced GFP (Yang et al., 1996) mammalian codon-optimized
   4663..5248    +  misc_feature   IRES2: internal ribosome entry site (IRES) of the encephalomyocarditis virus (EMCV)
   5330..6133    +  CDS            NeoR/KanR: aminoglycoside phosphotransferase from Tn5; aph(3')-II (or nptII); confers resistance to neomycin, kanamycin, and G418 (Geneticin®)
