[The description below was written by a language model from this plasmid's Addgene catalogue record and pLannotate feature annotations shown in this document.]
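Description:
pZNF134-donor is a CRISPR homology-directed repair donor built on the pUC19 backbone, intended to knock a GFP tag into the endogenous human ZNF134 transcription factor locus. It is propagated in E. coli as a high-copy plasmid through the pUC-type ColE1 origin and selected with ampicillin via the β-lactamase gene and its own promoter. Remnants of the pUC19 lac region (lac promoter, operator, CAP site, lacZα fragments and part of the multiple cloning site) flank the insert, which was assembled by Gibson cloning from sequence amplified from K562 cells.

The payload consists of ZNF134 homology arms surrounding an EGFP-IRES-Neo cassette. The annotated ZNF134 coding fragment lies upstream of the cassette, in the left arm, and the unannotated stretch after the neomycin gene presumably holds the right arm. Between the ZNF134 sequence and EGFP the table also detects a short match to a TEV-cleavage/His composite tag and an S-tag, suggesting a linker with affinity and epitope elements ahead of the fluorescent protein. No mammalian promoter is annotated, which fits a design in which the cassette depends on the endogenous ZNF134 promoter after in-frame integration. The EMCV IRES would then allow the neomycin phosphotransferase to be translated from the same transcript, so that G418 resistance enriches for correctly targeted cells.

The record notes a single C>T substitution on chromosome 19 relative to hg38 but does not explain it. The depositor and sequencing-derived records differ by two nucleotides and slightly in how the ZNF134 fragment is annotated. The donor is meant to be used with the companion guide RNA plasmid pZNF134.1.0-gDNA.
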