Addgene plasmid #112320: pZNF134-donor
Purpose: CRISPR donor plasmid to tag human transcription factor ZNF134 with GFP
Depositing lab: Kevin White. Depositing organization: University of Chicago.
Backbone
  Vector backbone: pUC19
  Vector type: CRISPR
Growth in bacteria
  Bacterial resistance: Ampicillin, 100 μg/mL
  Growth temperature: 37°C
  Growth strain: DH5alpha
  Copy number: High Copy
Gene/Insert
  Gene/Insert name: ZNF134 homology arms flanking EGFP-IRES-Neo cassette
  Species: H. sapiens (human)
  Mutation: hg38:19:57621700:C>T
  Entrez Gene: ZNF134 (a.k.a. pHZ-15, MGC138499, MGC141970)
  Cloning method: Gibson Cloning
  Sequencing primers: 5′ M13pUC-fwd; 3′ M13pUC-rev
Terms and licenses: Academic/Nonprofit Terms; Industry Terms: Not Available to Industry
Depositor comments: Cloning source: K562. Use with plasmid pZNF134.1.0-gDNA.
How to cite: pZNF134-donor was a gift from Kevin White (Addgene plasmid # 112320 ; http://n2t.net/addgene:112320 ; RRID:Addgene_112320)
